>Addgene plasmid #133372 | BII-CBtW | depositor full sequence | sequence record 256354 | BII-CBtW sequence 6767 bps
TTAACCCTAGAAAGATAGTCTGCGTAAAATTGACGCATGCATTCTTGAAATATTGCTCTCTCTTTCTAAA
TAGCGCGAATCCGTCGCTGTGCATTTAGGACATCTCAGTCGCCGCTTGGAGCTCCCGTGAGGCGTGCTTG
TCAATGCGGTAAGTGTCACTGATTTTGAACTATAACGACCGCGTGAGTCAAAATGACGCATGATTATCTT
TTACGTGACTTTTAAGATTTAACTCATACGATAATTATATTGTTATTTCATGTTCTACTTACGTGATAAC
TTATTATATATATATTTTCTTGTTATAGATCCACTAGTTCTAGAGGGACAGCCCCCCCCCAAAGCCCCCA
GGGATGTAATTACGTCCCTCCCCCGCTAGGGGGCAGCAGCGAGCCGCCCGGGGCTCCGCTCCGGTCCGGC
GCTCCCCCCGCATCCCCGAGCCGGCAGCGTGCGGGGACAGCCCGGGCACGGGGAAGGTGGCACGGGATCG
CTTTCCTCTGAACGCTTCTCGCTGCTCTTTGAGCCTGCAGACACCTGGGGGGATACGGGGAAAAGGCCTC
CAAGGCCTGCAGGCATTAGTTATTAATAGTAATCAATTACGGGGTCATTAGTTCATAGCCCATATATGGA
GTTCCGCGTTACATAACTTACGGTAAATGGCCCGCCTGGCTGACCGCCCAACGACCCCCGCCCATTGACG
TCAATAATGACGTATGTTCCCATAGTAACGCCAATAGGGACTTTCCATTGACGTCAATGGGTGGAGTATT
TACGGTAAACTGCCCACTTGGCAGTACATCAAGTGTATCATATGCCAAGTACGCCCCCTATTGACGTCAA
TGACGGTAAATGGCCCGCCTGGCATTATGCCCAGTACATGACCTTATGGGACTTTCCTACTTGGCAGTAC
ATCTACGTATTAGTCATCGCTATTACCATGGTGATGCGGTTTTGGCAGTACATCAATGGGCGTGGATAGC
GGTTTGACTCACGGGGATTTCCAAGTCTCCACCCCATTGACGTCAATGGGAGTTTGTTTTGGCACCAAAA
TCAACGGGACTTTCCAAAATGTCGTAACAACTCCGCCCCATTGACGCAAATGGGCGGTAGGCGTGTACGG
TGGGAGGTCTATATAAGCAGAGCTGGTTTAGTGAACCTGCAGGTCGGCCGCCACGACCGGTGCCACCATG
GCCAAGCCTTTGTCTCAAGAAGAATCCACCCTCATTGAAAGAGCAACGGCTACAATCAACAGCATCCCCA
TCTCTGAAGACTACAGCGTCGCCAGCGCAGCTCTCTCTAGCGACGGCCGCATCTTCACTGGTGTCAATGT
ATATCATTTTACTGGGGGACCTTGTGCAGAACTCGTGGTGCTGGGCACTGCTGCTGCTGCGGCAGCTGGC
AACCTGACTTGTATCGTCGCGATCGGAAATGAGAACAGGGGCATCTTGAGCCCCTGCGGACGGTGCCGAC
AGGTGCTTCTCGATCTGCATCCTGGGATCAAAGCCATAGTGAAGGACAGTGATGGACAGCCGACGGCAGT
TGGGATTCGTGAATTGCTGCCCTCTGGTTATGTGTGGGAGGGCGCTAGCCTTGGCTCCGGCGAGGGCAGG
GGAAGTCTTCTAACATGCGGGGACGTGGAGGAAAATCCCGGCCCACTCGGCATGGACTACAAGGACGACG
ATGACAAGCTCGATAGCGGCATGAGACGGATAGCTCGTCTCAGCTAGAGTTCGCGTCTGGAACAATCAAC
CTCTGGATTACAAAATTTGTGAAAGATTGACTGGTATTCTTAACTATGTTGCTCCTTTTACGCTATGTGG
ATACGCTGCTTTAATGCCTTTGTATCATGCTATTGCTTCCCGTATGGCTTTCATTTTCTCCTCCTTGTAT
AAATCCTGGTTGCTGTCTCTTTATGAGGAGTTGTGGCCCGTTGTCAGGCAACGTGGCGTGGTGTGCACTG
TGTTTGCTGACGCAACCCCCACTGGTTGGGGCATTGCCACCACCTGTCAGCTCCTTTCCGGGACTTTCGC
TTTCCCCCTCCCTATTGCCACGGCGGAACTCATCGCCGCCTGCCTTGCCCGCTGCTGGACAGGGGCTCGG
CTGTTGGGCACTGACAATTCCGTGGTGTTGTCGGGGAAGCTGACGTCCTTTCCATGGCTGCTCGCCTGTG
TTGCCACCTGGATTCTGCGCGGGACGTCCTTCTGCTACGTCCCTTCGGCCCTCAATCCAGCGGACCTTCC
TTCCCGCGGCCTGCTGCCGGCTCTGCGGCCTCTTCCGCGTCTTCGCCTTCGCCCTCAGACGAGTCGGATC
TCCCTTTGGGCCGCCTCCCCGCCTGGAATTAATTCTGGCTAAGCACTTCGTGGCCGTCGATCGTTTAAAG
GGAGGTAGTGAGTCGAGATATCGATACTAGTGATCCAGACATGATAAGATACATTGATGAGTTTGGACAA
ACCACAACTAGAATGCAGTGAAAAAAATGCTTTATTTGTGAAATTTGTGATGCTATTGCTTTATTTGTAA
CCATTATAAGCTGCAATAAACAAGTTAACAACAACAATTGCATTCATTTTATGTTTCAGGTTCAGGGGGA
GGTGTGGGAGGTTTTTTAAAGCAAGTAAAACCTCTACAAATGTGGTATGGCTGATTATGATCCTCTAGAG
GGACAGCCCCCCCCCAAAGCCCCCAGGGATGTAATTACGTCCCTCCCCCGCTAGGGGGCAGCAGCGAGCC
GCCCGGGGCTCCGCTCCGGTCCGGCGCTCCCCCCGCATCCCCGAGCCGGCAGCGTGCGGGGACAGCCCGG
GCACGGGGAAGGTGGCACGGGATCGCTTTCCTCTGAACGCTTCTCGCTGCTCTTTGAGCCTGCAGACACC
TGGGGGGATACGGGGAAAAGCCATACCAATGGAGCTCACGGGGACAGCCCCCCCCCAAAGCCCCCAGGGA
TGTAATTACGTCCCTCCCCCGCTAGGGGGCAGCAGCGAGCCGCCCGGGGCTCCGCTCCGGTCCGGCGCTC
CCCCCGCATCCCCGAGCCGGCAGCGTGCGGGGACAGCCCGGGCACGGGGAAGGTGGCACGGGATCGCTTT
CCTCTGAACGCTTCTCGCTGCTCTTTGAGCCTGCAGACACCTGGGGGGATACGGGGAAAAAGAATTCGAT
AAAAGTTTTGTTACTTTATAGAAGAAATTTTGAGTTTTTGTTTTTTTTAATAAATAAATAAACATAAATA
AATTGTTTGTTGAATTTATTATTAGTATGTAAGTGTAAATATAATAAAACTTAATATCTATTCAAATTAA
TAAATAAACCTCGATATACAGACCGATAAAACACATGCGTCAATTTTACACATGATTATCTTTAACGTAC
GTCACAATATGATTATCTTTCTAGGGTTAATCTAGCTGCGTGTTCTGCAGCGTGTCGAGCATCTTCATCT
GCTCCATCACGCTGTAAAACACATTTGCACCGCGAGTCTGCCCGTCCTCCACGGGTTCAAAAACGTGAAT
GAACGAGGCGCGCTCACTGGCCGTCGTTTTACAACGTCGTGACTGGGAAAACCCTGGCGTTACCCAACTT
AATCGCCTTGCAGCACATCCCCCTTTCGCCAGCTGGCGTAATAGCGAAGAGGCCCGCACCGATCGCCCTT
CCCAACAGTTGCGCAGCCTGAATGGCGAATGGG
[124 nt withheld, positions 3674-3797]
C
[91 nt withheld, positions 3799-3889]
A
[49 nt withheld, positions 3891-3939]
CCTTTGACGTTGGAGTCCACGTTCTTT
[37 nt withheld, positions 3967-4003]
ACCCTATCTCGGTCTATTCTTTTGATTTATAAGGGATTTTGCCGATTTCGGCCTATTGGTTAAAAAATGA
GCTGATTTAACAAAAATTTAACGCGAATTTTAACAAAATATTAACGCTTACAATTTAGGTGGCACTTTTC
GGGGAAATGTGCGCGGAACCCCTATTTGTTTATTTTTCTAAATACATTCAAATATGTATCCGCTCATGAG
ACAATAACCCTGATAAATGCTTCAATAATATTGAAAAAGGAAGAGTATGAGTATTCAACATTTCCGTGTC
GCCCTTATTCCCTTTTTTGCGGCATTTTGCCTTCCTGTTTTTGCTCACCCAGAAACGCTGGTGAAAGTAA
AAGATGCTGAAGATCAGTTGGGTGCACGAGTGGGTTACATCGAACTGGATCTCAACAGCGGTAAGATCCT
TGAGAGTTTTCGCCCCGAAGAACGTTTTCCAATGATGAGCACTTTTAAAGTTCTGCTATGTGGCGCGGTA
TTATCCCGTATTGACGCCGGGCAAGAGCAACTCGGTCGCCGCATACACTATTCTCAGAATGACTTGGTTG
AGTACTCACCAGTCACAGAAAAGCATCTTACGGATGGCATGACAGTAAGAGAATTATGCAGTGCTGCCAT
AACCATGAGTGATAACACTGCGGCCAACTTACTTCTGACAACGATCGGAGGACCGAAGGAGCTAACCGCT
TTTTTGCACAACATGGGGGATCATGTAACTCGCCTTGATCGTTGGGAACCGGAGCTGAATGAAGCCATAC
CAAACGACGAGCGTGACACCACGATGCCTGTAGCAATGGCAACAACGTTGCGCAAACTATTAACTGGCGA
ACTACTTACTCTAGCTTCCCGGCAACAATTAATAGACTGGATGGAGGCGGATAAAGTTGCAGGACCACTT
CTGCGCTCGGCCCTTCCGGCTGGCTGGTTTATTGCTGATAAATCTGGAGCCGGTGAGCGTGGGTCTCGCG
GTATCATTGCAGCACTGGGGCCAGATGGTAAGCCCTCCCGTATCGTAGTTATCTACACGACGGGGAGTCA
GGCAACTATGGATGAACGAAATAGACAGATCGCTGAGATAGGTGCCTCACTGATTAAGCATTGGTAACTG
TCAGACCAAGTTTACTCATATATACTTTAGATTGATTTAAAACTTCATTTTTAATTTAAAAGGATCTAGG
TGAAGATCCTTTTTGATAATCTCATGACCAAAATCCCTTAACGTGAGTTTTCGTTCCACTGAGCGTCAGA
CCCCGTAGAAAAGATCAAAGGATCTTCTTGAGATCCTTTTTTTCTGCGCGTAATCTGCTGCTTGCAAACA
AAAAAACCACCGCTACCAGCGGTGGTTTGTTTGCCGGATCAAGAGCTACCAACTCTTTTTCCGAAGGTAA
CTGGCTTCAGCAGAGCGCAGATACCAAATACTGTCCTTCTAGTGTAGCCGTAGTTAGGCCACCACTTCAA
GAACTCTGTAGCACCGCCTACATACCTCGCTCTGCTAATCCTGTTACCAGTGGCTGCTGCCAGTGGCGAT
AAGTCGTGTCTTACCGGGTTGGACTCAAGACGATAGTTACCGGATAAGGCGCAGCGGTCGGGCTGAACGG
GGGGTTCGTGCACACAGCCCAGCTTGGAGCGAACGACCTACACCGAACTGAGATACCTACAGCGTGAGCT
ATGAGAAAGCGCCACGCTTCCCGAAGGGAGAAAGGCGGACAGGTATCCGGTAAGCGGCAGGGTCGGAACA
GGAGAGCGCACGAGGGAGCTTCCAGGGGGAAACGCCTGGTATCTTTATAGTCCTGTCGGGTTTCGCCACC
TCTGACTTGAGCGTCGATTTTTGTGATGCTCGTCAGGGGGGCGGAGCCTATGGAAAAACGCCAGCAACGC
GGCCTTTTTACGGTTCCTGGCCTTTTGCTGGCCTTTTGCTCACATGTTCTTTCCTGCGTTATCCCCTGAT
TCTGTGGATAACCGTATTACCGCCTTTGAGTGAGCTGATACCGCTCGCCGCAGCCGAACGACCGAGCGCA
GCGAGTCAGTGAGCGAGGAAGCGGAAGAGCGCCCAATACGCAAACCGCCTCTCCCCGCGCGTTGGCCGAT
TCATTAATGCAGCTGGCACGACAGGTTTCCCGACTGGAAAGCGGGCAGTGAGCGCAACGCAATTAATGTG
AGTTAGCTCACTCATTAGGCACCCCAGGCTTTACACTTTATGCTTCCGGCTCGTATGTTGTGTGGAATTG
TGAGCGGATAACAATTTCACACAGGAAACAGCTATGACCATGATTACGCCAAGCGCGCCCGCCGGGTAAC
TCACGGGGTATCCATGTCCATTTCTGCGGCATCCAGCCAGGATACCCGTCCTCGCTGACGTAATATCCCA
GCGCCGCACCGCTGTCATTAATCTGCACACCGGCACGGCAGTTCCGGCTGTCGCCGGTATTGTTCGGGTT
GCTGATGCGCTTCGGGCTGACCATCCGGAACTGTGTCCGGAAAAGCCGCGACGAACTGGTATCCCAGGTG
GCCTGAACGAACAGTTCACCGTTAAAGGCGTGCATGGCCACACCTTCCCGAATCATCATGGTAAACGTGC
GTTTTCGCTCAACGTCAATGCAGCAGCAGTCATCCTCGGCAAACTCTTTCCATGCCGCTTCAACCTCGCG
GGAAAAGGCACGGGCTTCTTCCTCCCCGATGCCCAGATAGCGCCAGCTTGGGCGATGACTGAGCCGGAAA
AAAGACCCGACGATATGATCCTGATGCAGCTAGA
Features (pLannotate 1.2.2; 20 found; start..end, strand, type, name):
    308..325     -  misc_feature   MCS (fragment): pBluescript multiple cloning site
    637..940     +  enhancer       CMV enhancer: human cytomegalovirus immediate early enhancer
    941..1144    +  promoter       CMV promoter: human cytomegalovirus (CMV) immediate early promoter
   1188..1583    +  CDS            BSD: blasticidin S deaminase; Aspergillus terreus BSD; confers resistance to blasticidin
   1602..1654    +  CDS            T2A (fragment): 2A peptide from Thosea asigna virus capsid protein Eukaryotic ribosomes fail to insert a peptide bond between the Gly and Pro residues, yielding separate polypeptides.
   1668..1688    +  CDS            FLAG (fragment): FLAG® epitope tag, followed by an enterokinase cleavage site
   1744..2332    +  misc_feature   WPRE: woodchuck hepatitis virus posttranscriptional regulatory element
   2412..2546    -  polyA_signal   SV40 poly(A) signal: SV40 polyadenylation signal
   2569..2652    -  CDS            large T antigen (fragment): large T antigen from SV40 (simian virus 40)
   3393..3512    -  CDS            B (fragment): PORTL_LAMBD - Experimental evidence at protein level: Swiss-Prot protein existence level 1. Forms the portal vertex of the capsid (PubMed:6228056, PubMed:6232391). This portal plays critical roles in head assembly, genome packaging, neck/tail attachment, and genome ejection (Probable). The portal protein multimerizes as a single ring-shaped homododecamer arranged around a central channel (PubMed:6232391). Binds to the terminase subunits to form the packaging machine (PubMed:7799432). From Escherichia phage lambda (Bacteriophage lambda).
   3514..3669    +  CDS            lacZα (fragment): LacZα fragment of β-galactosidase; lacZ fragment
   3674..4102    +  rep_origin     f1 ori (sequence partly withheld): f1 bacteriophage origin of replication; arrow indicates direction of (+) strand synthesis
   4155..4259    +  promoter       AmpR promoter: bla
   4260..5120    +  CDS            AmpR: β-lactamase; bla; confers resistance to ampicillin, carbenicillin, and related antibiotics
   5291..5879    +  rep_origin     ori: high-copy-number ColE1/pMB1/pBR322/pUC origin of replication
   6062..6154    +  CDS            lacI (fragment): lac repressor; lacI; The lac repressor binds to the lac operator to inhibit transcription in E. coli. This inhibition can be relieved by adding lactose or isopropyl-β-D-thiogalactopyranoside (IPTG).
   6167..6188    +  protein_bind   CAP binding site: CAP binding activates transcription in the presence of cAMP. E. coli catabolite activator protein
   6203..6233    +  promoter       lac promoter: promoter for the E. coli lac operon
   6241..6257    +  protein_bind   lac operator: The lac repressor binds to the lac operator to inhibit transcription in E. coli. This inhibition can be relieved by adding lactose or isopropyl-β-D-thiogalactopyranoside (IPTG). lac repressor encoded by lacI
   6295..6762    -  CDS            B (fragment): PORTL_LAMBD - Experimental evidence at protein level: Swiss-Prot protein existence level 1. Forms the portal vertex of the capsid (PubMed:6228056, PubMed:6232391). This portal plays critical roles in head assembly, genome packaging, neck/tail attachment, and genome ejection (Probable). The portal protein multimerizes as a single ring-shaped homododecamer arranged around a central channel (PubMed:6232391). Binds to the terminase subunits to form the packaging machine (PubMed:7799432). From Escherichia phage lambda (Bacteriophage lambda).
