>Addgene plasmid #133372 | BII-CBtW | addgene full sequence | sequence record 267399 | Addgene NGS Result
TAGGCACCCCAGGCTTTACACTTTATGCTTCCGGCTCGTATGTTGTGTGGAATTGTGAGCGGATAACAAT
TTCACACAGGAAACAGCTATGACCATGATTACGCCAAGCGCGCCCGCCGGGTAACTCACGGGGTATCCAT
GTCCATTTCTGCGGCATCCAGCCAGGATACCCGTCCTCGCTGACGTAATATCCCAGCGCCGCACCGCTGT
CATTAATCTGCACACCGGCACGGCAGTTCCGGCTGTCGCCGGTATTGTTCGGGTTGCTGATGCGCTTCGG
GCTGACCATCCGGAACTGTGTCCGGAAAAGCCGCGACGAACTGGTATCCCAGGTGGCCTGAACGAACAGT
TCACCGTTAAAGGCGTGCATGGCCACACCTTCCCGAATCATCATGGTAAACGTGCGTTTTCGCTCAACGT
CAATGCAGCAGCAGTCATCCTCGGCAAACTCTTTCCATGCCGCTTCAACCTCGCGGGAAAAGGCACGGGC
TTCTTCCTCCCCGATGCCCAGATAGCGCCAGCTTGGGCGATGACTGAGCCGGAAAAAAGACCCGACGATA
TGATCCTGATGCAGCTAGATTAACCCTAGAAAGATAGTCTGCGTAAAATTGACGCATGCATTCTTGAAAT
ATTGCTCTCTCTTTCTAAATAGCGCGAATCCGTCGCTGTGCATTTAGGACATCTCAGTCGCCGCTTGGAG
CTCCCGTGAGGCGTGCTTGTCAATGCGGTAAGTGTCACTGATTTTGAACTATAACGACCGCGTGAGTCAA
AATGACGCATGATTATCTTTTACGTGACTTTTAAGATTTAACTCATACGATAATTATATTGTTATTTCAT
GTTCTACTTACGTGATAACTTATTATATATATATTTTCTTGTTATAGATCCACTAGTTCTAGAGGGACAG
CCCCCCCCCAAAGCCCCCAGGGATGTAATTACGTCCCTCCCCCGCTAGGGGGCAGCAGCGAGCCGCCCGG
GGCTCCGCTCCGGTCCGGCGCTCCCCCCGCATCCCCGAGCCGGCAGCGTGCGGGGACAGCCCGGGCACGG
GGAAGGTGGCACGGGATCGCTTTCCTCTGAACGCTTCTCGCTGCTCTTTGAGCCTGCAGACACCTGGGGG
GATACGGGGAAAAGGCCTCCAAGGCCTGCAGGCATTAGTTATTAATAGTAATCAATTACGGGGTCATTAG
TTCATAGCCCATATATGGAGTTCCGCGTTACATAACTTACGGTAAATGGCCCGCCTGGCTGACCGCCCAA
CGACCCCCGCCCATTGACGTCAATAATGACGTATGTTCCCATAGTAACGCCAATAGGGACTTTCCATTGA
CGTCAATGGGTGGAGTATTTACGGTAAACTGCCCACTTGGCAGTACATCAAGTGTATCATATGCCAAGTA
CGCCCCCTATTGACGTCAATGACGGTAAATGGCCCGCCTGGCATTATGCCCAGTACATGACCTTATGGGA
CTTTCCTACTTGGCAGTACATCTACGTATTAGTCATCGCTATTACCATGGTGATGCGGTTTTGGCAGTAC
ATCAATGGGCGTGGATAGCGGTTTGACTCACGGGGATTTCCAAGTCTCCACCCCATTGACGTCAATGGGA
GTTTGTTTTGGCACCAAAATCAACGGGACTTTCCAAAATGTCGTAACAACTCCGCCCCATTGACGCAAAT
GGGCGGTAGGCGTGTACGGTGGGAGGTCTATATAAGCAGAGCTGGTTTAGTGAACCTGCAGGTCGGCCGC
CACGACCGGTGCCACCATGGCCAAGCCTTTGTCTCAAGAAGAATCCACCCTCATTGAAAGAGCAACGGCT
ACAATCAACAGCATCCCCATCTCTGAAGACTACAGCGTCGCCAGCGCAGCTCTCTCTAGCGACGGCCGCA
TCTTCACTGGTGTCAATGTATATCATTTTACTGGGGGACCTTGTGCAGAACTCGTGGTGCTGGGCACTGC
TGCTGCTGCGGCAGCTGGCAACCTGACTTGTATCGTCGCGATCGGAAATGAGAACAGGGGCATCTTGAGC
CCCTGCGGACGGTGCCGACAGGTGCTTCTCGATCTGCATCCTGGGATCAAAGCCATAGTGAAGGACAGTG
ATGGACAGCCGACGGCAGTTGGGATTCGTGAATTGCTGCCCTCTGGTTATGTGTGGGAGGGCGCTAGCCT
TGGCTCCGGCGAGGGCAGGGGAAGTCTTCTAACATGCGGGGACGTGGAGGAAAATCCCGGCCCACTCGGC
ATGGACTACAAGGACGACGATGACAAGCTCGATAGCGGCATGAGACGGATAGCTCGTCTCAGCTAGAGTT
CGCGTCTGGAACAATCAACCTCTGGATTACAAAATTTGTGAAAGATTGACTGGTATTCTTAACTATGTTG
CTCCTTTTACGCTATGTGGATACGCTGCTTTAATGCCTTTGTATCATGCTATTGCTTCCCGTATGGCTTT
CATTTTCTCCTCCTTGTATAAATCCTGGTTGCTGTCTCTTTATGAGGAGTTGTGGCCCGTTGTCAGGCAA
CGTGGCGTGGTGTGCACTGTGTTTGCTGACGCAACCCCCACTGGTTGGGGCATTGCCACCACCTGTCAGC
TCCTTTCCGGGACTTTCGCTTTCCCCCTCCCTATTGCCACGGCGGAACTCATCGCCGCCTGCCTTGCCCG
CTGCTGGACAGGGGCTCGGCTGTTGGGCACTGACAATTCCGTGGTGTTGTCGGGGAAGCTGACGTCCTTT
CCATGGCTGCTCGCCTGTGTTGCCACCTGGATTCTGCGCGGGACGTCCTTCTGCTACGTCCCTTCGGCCC
TCAATCCAGCGGACCTTCCTTCCCGCGGCCTGCTGCCGGCTCTGCGGCCTCTTCCGCGTCTTCGCCTTCG
CCCTCAGACGAGTCGGATCTCCCTTTGGGCCGCCTCCCCGCCTGGAATTAATTCTGGCTAAGCACTTCGT
GGCCGTCGATCGTTTAAAGGGAGGTAGTGAGTCGAGATATCGATACTAGTGATCCAGACATGATAAGATA
CATTGATGAGTTTGGACAAACCACAACTAGAATGCAGTGAAAAAAATGCTTTATTTGTGAAATTTGTGAT
GCTATTGCTTTATTTGTAACCATTATAAGCTGCAATAAACAAGTTAACAACAACAATTGCATTCATTTTA
TGTTTCAGGTTCAGGGGGAGGTGTGGGAGGTTTTTTAAAGCAAGTAAAACCTCTACAAATGTGGTATGGC
TGATTATGATCCTCTAGAGGGACAGCCCCCCCCCAAAGCCCCCAGGGATGTAATTACGTCCCTCCCCCGC
TAGGGGGCAGCAGCGAGCCGCCCGGGGCTCCGCTCCGGTCCGGCGCTCCCCCCGCATCCCCGAGCCGGCA
GCGTGCGGGGACAGCCCGGGCACGGGGAAGGTGGCACGGGATCGCTTTCCTCTGAACGCTTCTCGCTGCT
CTTTGAGCCTGCAGACACCTGGGGGGATACGGGGAAAAAGCCATACCAATGGAGCTCACGGGGACAGCCC
CCCCCCAAAGCCCCCAGGGATGTAATTACGTCCCTCCCCCGCTAGGGGGCAGCAGCGAGCCGCCCGGGGC
TCCGCTCCGGTCCGGCGCTCCCCCCGCATCCCCGAGCCGGCAGCGTGCGGGGACAGCCCGGGCACGGGGA
AGGTGGCACGGGATCGCTTTCCTCTGAACGCTTCTCGCTGCTCTTTGAGCCTGCAGACACCTGGGGGGAT
ACGGGGAAAAAGAATTCGATAAAAGTTTTGTTACTTTATAGAAGAAATTTTGAGTTTTTGTTTTTTTTAA
TAAATAAATAAACATAAATAAATTGTTTGTTGAATTTATTATTAGTATGTAAGTGTAAATATAATAAAAC
TTAATATCTATTCAAATTAATAAATAAACCTCGATATACAGACCGATAAAACACATGCGTCAATTTTACA
CATGATTATCTTTAACGTACGTCACAATATGATTATCTTTCTAGGGTTAATCTAGCTGCGTGTTCTGCAG
CGTGTCGAGCATCTTCATCTGCTCCATCACGCTGTAAAACACATTTGCACCGCGAGTCTGCCCGTCCTCC
ACGGGTTCAAAAACGTGAATGAACGAGGCGCGCTCACTGGCCGTCGTTTTACAACGTCGTGACTGGGAAA
ACCCTGGCGTTACCCAACTTAATCGCCTTGCAGCACATCCCCCTTTCGCCAGCTGGCGTAATAGCGAAGA
GGCCCGCACCGATCGCCCTTCCCAACAGTTGCGCAGCCTGAATGGCGAATGGG
[124 nt withheld, positions 4254-4377]
C
[91 nt withheld, positions 4379-4469]
A
[49 nt withheld, positions 4471-4519]
CCTTTGACGTTGGAGTCCACGTTCTTT
[37 nt withheld, positions 4547-4583]
ACCCTATCTCGGTCTATTCTTTTGATTTATAAGGGATTTTGCCGATTTCGGCCTATTGGTTAAAAAATGA
GCTGATTTAACAAAAATTTAACGCGAATTTTAACAAAATATTAACGCTTACAATTTAGGTGGCACTTTTC
GGGGAAATGTGCGCGGAACCCCTATTTGTTTATTTTTCTAAATACATTCAAATATGTATCCGCTCATGAG
ACAATAACCCTGATAAATGCTTCAATAATATTGAAAAAGGAAGAGTATGAGTATTCAACATTTCCGTGTC
GCCCTTATTCCCTTTTTTGCGGCATTTTGCCTTCCTGTTTTTGCTCACCCAGAAACGCTGGTGAAAGTAA
AAGATGCTGAAGATCAGTTGGGTGCACGAGTGGGTTACATCGAACTGGATCTCAACAGCGGTAAGATCCT
TGAGAGTTTTCGCCCCGAAGAACGTTTTCCAATGATGAGCACTTTTAAAGTTCTGCTATGTGGCGCGGTA
TTATCCCGTATTGACGCCGGGCAAGAGCAACTCGGTCGCCGCATACACTATTCTCAGAATGACTTGGTTG
AGTACTCACCAGTCACAGAAAAGCATCTTACGGATGGCATGACAGTAAGAGAATTATGCAGTGCTGCCAT
AACCATGAGTGATAACACTGCGGCCAACTTACTTCTGACAACGATCGGAGGACCGAAGGAGCTAACCGCT
TTTTTGCACAACATGGGGGATCATGTAACTCGCCTTGATCGTTGGGAACCGGAGCTGAATGAAGCCATAC
CAAACGACGAGCGTGACACCACGATGCCTGTAGCAATGGCAACAACGTTGCGCAAACTATTAACTGGCGA
ACTACTTACTCTAGCTTCCCGGCAACAATTAATAGACTGGATGGAGGCGGATAAAGTTGCAGGACCACTT
CTGCGCTCGGCCCTTCCGGCTGGCTGGTTTATTGCTGATAAATCTGGAGCCGGTGAGCGTGGGTCTCGCG
GTATCATTGCAGCACTGGGGCCAGATGGTAAGCCCTCCCGTATCGTAGTTATCTACACGACGGGGAGTCA
GGCAACTATGGATGAACGAAATAGACAGATCGCTGAGATAGGTGCCTCACTGATTAAGCATTGGTAACTG
TCAGACCAAGTTTACTCATATATACTTTAGATTGATTTAAAACTTCATTTTTAATTTAAAAGGATCTAGG
TGAAGATCCTTTTTGATAATCTCATGACCAAAATCCCTTAACGTGAGTTTTCGTTCCACTGAGCGTCAGA
CCCCGTAGAAAAGATCAAAGGATCTTCTTGAGATCCTTTTTTTCTGCGCGTAATCTGCTGCTTGCAAACA
AAAAAACCACCGCTACCAGCGGTGGTTTGTTTGCCGGATCAAGAGCTACCAACTCTTTTTCCGAAGGTAA
CTGGCTTCAGCAGAGCGCAGATACCAAATACTGTTCTTCTAGTGTAGCCGTAGTTAGGCCACCACTTCAA
GAACTCTGTAGCACCGCCTACATACCTCGCTCTGCTAATCCTGTTACCAGTGGCTGCTGCCAGTGGCGAT
AAGTCGTGTCTTACCGGGTTGGACTCAAGACGATAGTTACCGGATAAGGCGCAGCGGTCGGGCTGAACGG
GGGGTTCGTGCACACAGCCCAGCTTGGAGCGAACGACCTACACCGAACTGAGATACCTACAGCGTGAGCT
ATGAGAAAGCGCCACGCTTCCCGAAGGGAGAAAGGCGGACAGGTATCCGGTAAGCGGCAGGGTCGGAACA
GGAGAGCGCACGAGGGAGCTTCCAGGGGGAAACGCCTGGTATCTTTATAGTCCTGTCGGGTTTCGCCACC
TCTGACTTGAGCGTCGATTTTTGTGATGCTCGTCAGGGGGGCGGAGCCTATGGAAAAACGCCAGCAACGC
GGCCTTTTTACGGTTCCTGGCCTTTTGCTGGCCTTTTGCTCACATGTTCTTTCCTGCGTTATCCCCTGAT
TCTGTGGATAACCGTATTACCGCCTTTGAGTGAGCTGATACCGCTCGCCGCAGCCGAACGACCGAGCGCA
GCGAGTCAGTGAGCGAGGAAGCGGAAGAGCGCCCAATACGCAAACCGCCTCTCCCCGCGCGTTGGCCGAT
TCATTAATGCAGCTGGCACGACAGGTTTCCCGACTGGAAAGCGGGCAGTGAGCGCAACGCAATTAATGTG
AGTTAGCTCACTCAT
Features (pLannotate 1.2.2; 20 found; start..end, strand, type, name):
     15..45      +  promoter       lac promoter: promoter for the E. coli lac operon
     53..69      +  protein_bind   lac operator: The lac repressor binds to the lac operator to inhibit transcription in E. coli. This inhibition can be relieved by adding lactose or isopropyl-β-D-thiogalactopyranoside (IPTG). lac repressor encoded by lacI
    107..574     -  CDS            B (fragment): PORTL_LAMBD - Experimental evidence at protein level: Swiss-Prot protein existence level 1. Forms the portal vertex of the capsid (PubMed:6228056, PubMed:6232391). This portal plays critical roles in head assembly, genome packaging, neck/tail attachment, and genome ejection (Probable). The portal protein multimerizes as a single ring-shaped homododecamer arranged around a central channel (PubMed:6232391). Binds to the terminase subunits to form the packaging machine (PubMed:7799432). From Escherichia phage lambda (Bacteriophage lambda).
    887..904     -  misc_feature   MCS (fragment): pBluescript multiple cloning site
   1216..1519    +  enhancer       CMV enhancer: human cytomegalovirus immediate early enhancer
   1520..1723    +  promoter       CMV promoter: human cytomegalovirus (CMV) immediate early promoter
   1767..2162    +  CDS            BSD: blasticidin S deaminase; Aspergillus terreus BSD; confers resistance to blasticidin
   2181..2233    +  CDS            T2A (fragment): 2A peptide from Thosea asigna virus capsid protein Eukaryotic ribosomes fail to insert a peptide bond between the Gly and Pro residues, yielding separate polypeptides.
   2247..2267    +  CDS            FLAG (fragment): FLAG® epitope tag, followed by an enterokinase cleavage site
   2323..2911    +  misc_feature   WPRE: woodchuck hepatitis virus posttranscriptional regulatory element
   2991..3125    -  polyA_signal   SV40 poly(A) signal: SV40 polyadenylation signal
   3148..3231    -  CDS            large T antigen (fragment): large T antigen from SV40 (simian virus 40)
   3973..4092    -  CDS            B (fragment): PORTL_LAMBD - Experimental evidence at protein level: Swiss-Prot protein existence level 1. Forms the portal vertex of the capsid (PubMed:6228056, PubMed:6232391). This portal plays critical roles in head assembly, genome packaging, neck/tail attachment, and genome ejection (Probable). The portal protein multimerizes as a single ring-shaped homododecamer arranged around a central channel (PubMed:6232391). Binds to the terminase subunits to form the packaging machine (PubMed:7799432). From Escherichia phage lambda (Bacteriophage lambda).
   4094..4249    +  CDS            lacZα (fragment): LacZα fragment of β-galactosidase; lacZ fragment
   4254..4682    +  rep_origin     f1 ori (sequence partly withheld): f1 bacteriophage origin of replication; arrow indicates direction of (+) strand synthesis
   4735..4839    +  promoter       AmpR promoter: bla
   4840..5700    +  CDS            AmpR: β-lactamase; bla; confers resistance to ampicillin, carbenicillin, and related antibiotics
   5871..6459    +  rep_origin     ori: high-copy-number ColE1/pMB1/pBR322/pUC origin of replication
   6642..6734    +  CDS            lacI (fragment): lac repressor; lacI; The lac repressor binds to the lac operator to inhibit transcription in E. coli. This inhibition can be relieved by adding lactose or isopropyl-β-D-thiogalactopyranoside (IPTG).
   6747..6768    +  protein_bind   CAP binding site: CAP binding activates transcription in the presence of cAMP. E. coli catabolite activator protein
