[The description below was written by a language model from this plasmid's Addgene catalogue record and pLannotate feature annotations shown in this document.]
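Description:
BII-CBtW is an empty mammalian expression backbone of about 6.8 kb, described by its depositor as a piggyBac transposon vector for constitutive expression. It is propagated in E. coli as a high-copy plasmid on a pUC-type ColE1 origin with ampicillin selection (AmpR under its own bla promoter). It retains pBluescript-derived remnants: an f1 origin, a lacZα fragment, the lac promoter/operator and part of the multiple cloning site. The automated annotation does not label the piggyBac terminal repeats, so their positions cannot be given from the feature tables. Two short fragments matching the phage lambda portal protein gene flank the mammalian cassette. They appear to be stuffer or spacer DNA, although the record does not explain them.

The payload is a single transcription unit driven by the human CMV immediate-early enhancer and promoter. It encodes blasticidin S deaminase (BSD), followed in frame by a T2A peptide and a FLAG epitope, with a WPRE and an SV40 polyadenylation signal region downstream. A gene of interest cloned after the FLAG sequence would be translated from the same mRNA as the resistance marker. Ribosomal skipping at T2A then releases it as a separate, N-terminally FLAG-tagged protein, so blasticidin resistance is directly coupled to expression of the insert. The WPRE serves to enhance transcript stability and expression. As a piggyBac vector it would normally be co-delivered with a transposase source to integrate the cassette into the genome and generate stable, blasticidin-selected cell lines. No insert is present. The depositor and sequencing-derived records differ by one nucleotide in length and in their start points, but carry the same features.
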