Addgene plasmid #133372: BII-CBtW
Purpose: (Empty Backbone) Piggybac vector for constitutive expression
Depositing lab: Blair Madison. Depositing organization: Washington University in Saint Louis. Publication: The oncogenic function of PLAGL2 is mediated via ASCL2 and IGF2 and a Wnt-independent mechanism in colorectal cancer. Fischer AD, Veronese-Paniagua DA, Swaminathan S, Kashima H, Rubin DC, Madison BB. Am J Physiol Gastrointest Liver Physiol. 2023 Jun 13. doi: 10.1152/ajpgi.00058.2022. PubMed 37310750.
Backbone
  Vector backbone: BII-CBtW
  Backbone manufacturer: Madison Lab
  Vector type: Mammalian Expression
  Selectable markers: Blasticidin
  Tag / fusion protein: Flag (N terminal on backbone)
Growth in bacteria
  Bacterial resistance: Ampicillin, 100 μg/mL
  Growth temperature: 37°C
  Growth strain: DH5alpha
  Copy number: High Copy
Gene/Insert
  Gene/Insert name: None
  Tag / fusion protein: Flag (N terminal on backbone)
Terms and licenses: Academic/Nonprofit Terms; Industry Terms: Not Available to Industry
Depositor comments: Please visit https://doi.org/10.1101/2020.10.14.339531 for bioRxiv preprint.
How to cite: BII-CBtW was a gift from Blair Madison (Addgene plasmid # 133372 ; http://n2t.net/addgene:133372 ; RRID:Addgene_133372)
